Addgene plasmid #157774: pCMV Aquamarine-shadowG tandem
Purpose: (Empty Backbone) Produces a fusion between Aquamarine and shadowG. It can be used as a positive control for FRET (using FLIM)
Depositing lab: Marc Tramier. Depositing organization: CNRS UMR 6290, Institut de Génétique et Développement de Rennes (IGDR). Publication: Aurora kinase A localises to mitochondria to control organelle dynamics and energy production. Bertolin G, Bulteau AL, Alves-Guerra MC, Burel A, Lavault MT, Gavard O, Le Bras S, Gagne JP, Poirier GG, Le Borgne R, Prigent C, Tramier M. eLife. 2018 Aug 2;7. pii: 38111. doi: 10.7554/eLife.38111. PubMed 30070631.
Backbone
  Vector backbone: pCMV Aquamarine
  Backbone manufacturer: Tramier
  Backbone size (bp): 4741
  Vector type: Mammalian Expression
  Tag / fusion protein: Aquamarine (N terminal on insert); shadowG (C terminal on backbone)
Growth in bacteria
  Bacterial resistance: Kanamycin, 50 μg/mL
  Growth temperature: 37°C
  Growth strain: DH5alpha
  Copy number: High Copy
Gene/Insert
  Gene/Insert name: None
  Tag / fusion protein: Aquamarine (N terminal on insert); shadowG (C terminal on backbone)
Terms and licenses: Academic/Nonprofit Terms; Industry Terms: Not Available to Industry
How to cite: pCMV Aquamarine-shadowG tandem was a gift from Marc Tramier (Addgene plasmid # 157774 ; http://n2t.net/addgene:157774 ; RRID:Addgene_157774)
