[The description below was written by a language model from this plasmid's Addgene catalogue record and pLannotate feature annotations shown in this document.]
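Description:
pCMV Aquamarine-shadowG tandem is a mammalian expression plasmid built on the pCMV Aquamarine backbone. It encodes a direct fusion of two Aequorea-derived fluorescent proteins and is listed in the catalogue as an empty backbone with no additional gene inserted. The human cytomegalovirus immediate-early enhancer and promoter drive an open reading frame that begins with Aquamarine, a cyan fluorescent protein with very low acid sensitivity. A short multiple cloning site follows and acts as the linker, and a second fluorescent-protein coding sequence comes after it. The automated annotation labels this second sequence mEYFP, but the catalogue identifies it as shadowG. The label most likely reflects sequence similarity, since shadowG is a YFP-family variant engineered to be essentially non-fluorescent while still absorbing light. An SV40 polyadenylation signal terminates the transcript. The small large T antigen fragment annotated just upstream of that signal is probably part of the same SV40-derived region.

For propagation in bacteria, the plasmid carries a high-copy ColE1/pUC-type origin and confers kanamycin resistance through the Tn5 NeoR/KanR gene. A bacterial promoter and the SV40 early promoter both sit ahead of this gene, and an HSV TK polyadenylation signal follows it. The same marker can therefore support G418 selection in mammalian cells. An f1 origin is also present. The short ble and bGH poly(A) fragments appear to be annotation remnants rather than functional elements.

Because the cyan donor is tethered to a dark acceptor, energy transfer shortens the donor's fluorescence lifetime without adding acceptor emission. The stated purpose of the construct is to serve as a positive control for FRET measured by fluorescence lifetime imaging (FLIM).
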