Features (pLannotate 1.2.2; 16 found; start..end, strand, type, name):
      1..304     +  enhancer       CMV enhancer: human cytomegalovirus immediate early enhancer
    305..508     +  promoter       CMV promoter: human cytomegalovirus (CMV) immediate early promoter
    553..1269    +  CDS            Aquamarine: Aquamarine is a basic (constitutively fluorescent) cyan fluorescent protein published in 2013, derived from Aequorea victoria. It has very low acid sensitivity.
   1270..1335    +  misc_feature   MCS: multiple cloning site
   1339..2058    +  CDS            mEYFP: enhanced YFP with monomerizing A206K mutation (Zacharias et al., 2002) mammalian codon-optimized
   2074..2157    +  CDS            large T antigen (fragment): large T antigen from SV40 (simian virus 40)
   2180..2301    +  polyA_signal   SV40 poly(A) signal: SV40 polyadenylation signal
   2335..2763    -  rep_origin     f1 ori (sequence partly withheld): f1 bacteriophage origin of replication; arrow indicates direction of (+) strand synthesis
   2790..2894    +  promoter       AmpR promoter: bla
   2896..3253    +  promoter       SV40 promoter: SV40 enhancer and early promoter
   3288..4082    +  CDS            NeoR/KanR: aminoglycoside phosphotransferase from Tn5; aph(3')-II (or nptII); confers resistance to neomycin, kanamycin, and G418 (Geneticin®)
   4103..4255    +  CDS            ble (fragment): BLE_KLEPN - Experimental evidence at protein level: Swiss-Prot protein existence level 1. Binding protein with a strong affinity to the bleomycin family of antibiotics. Binds to CL990; an antimitotic-antibiotic compound. From Klebsiella pneumoniae.
   4314..4361    +  polyA_signal   HSV TK poly(A) signal: herpes simplex virus thymidine kinase polyadenylation signal (Cole and Stacy, 1985)
   4452..4468    -  polyA_signal   bGH poly(A) signal (fragment): bovine growth hormone polyadenylation signal
   4690..5278    +  rep_origin     ori: high-copy-number ColE1/pMB1/pBR322/pUC origin of replication
   5393..5452    +  enhancer       CMV enhancer (fragment): human cytomegalovirus immediate early enhancer
>Addgene plasmid #157774 | pCMV Aquamarine-shadowG tandem | addgene full sequence | sequence record 310891 | Addgene NGS Result
CGTTACATAACTTACGGTAAATGGCCCGCCTGGCTGACCGCCCAACGACCCCCGCCCATTGACGTCAATA
ATGACGTATGTTCCCATAGTAACGCCAATAGGGACTTTCCATTGACGTCAATGGGTGGAGTATTTACGGT
AAACTGCCCACTTGGCAGTACATCAAGTGTATCATATGCCAAGTACGCCCCCTATTGACGTCAATGACGG
TAAATGGCCCGCCTGGCATTATGCCCAGTACATGACCTTATGGGACTTTCCTACTTGGCAGTACATCTAC
GTATTAGTCATCGCTATTACCATGGTGATGCGGTTTTGGCAGTACATCAATGGGCGTGGATAGCGGTTTG
ACTCACGGGGATTTCCAAGTCTCCACCCCATTGACGTCAATGGGAGTTTGTTTTGGCACCAAAATCAACG
GGACTTTCCAAAATGTCGTAACAACTCCGCCCCATTGACGCAAATGGGCGGTAGGCGTGTACGGTGGGAG
GTCTATATAAGCAGAGCTGGTTTAGTGAACCGTCAGATCCGCTAGCGCTACCGGTCGCCACCATGGTGAG
CAAGGGCGAGGAGCTGTTCACCGGGGTGGTGCCCATCCTGGTCGAGCTGGACGGCGACGTAAACGGCCAC
AAGTTCAGCGTGTCCGGCGAGGGCGAGGGCGATGCCACCTACGGCAAGCTGACCCTGAAGTTCATCTGCA
CCACCGGCAAGCTGCCCGTGCCCTGGCCCACCCTCGTGACCACCCTGAGCTGGGGCGTGCAGTGCTTCAG
CCGCTACCCCGACCACATGAAGCAGCACGACTTCTTCAAGTCCGCCATGCCCGAAGGCTACGTCCAGGAG
CGCACCATCTTCTTCAAGGACGACGGCAACTACAAGACCCGCGCCGAGGTGAAGTTCGAGGGCGACACCC
TGGTGAACCGCATCGAGCTGAAGGGCATCGACTTCAAGGAGGACGGCAACATCCTGGGGCACAAGCTGGA
GTACAACTACATCAGCGGCAACGTCTATATCACCGCCGACAAGCAGAAGAACGGCATCAAGGCCAACTTC
AAGATCCGCCACAACATCGAGGACGGCAGCGTGCAGCTCGCCGACCACTACCAGCAGAACACCCCCATCG
GCGACGGCCCCGTGCTGCTGCCCGACAACCACTACCTGAGCACCCAGTCCGCCCTGAGCAAAGACCCCAA
CGAGAAGCGCGATCACATGGTCCTGCTGGAGTTCGTGACCGCCGCCGGGATCACTCTCGGCATGGACGAG
CTGTACAAGTCCGGACTCAGATCTCGAGCTCAAGCTTCGAATTCTGCAGTCGACGGTACCGCGGGCCCGG
GATCCGGAATGGTGAGCAAGGGCGAGGAGCTGTTCACCGGGGTGGTGCCCATCCTGGTCGAGCTGGACGG
CGACGTAAACGGCCACAAGTTCAGCGTGTCCGGCGAGGGCGAGGGCGATGCCACCTACGGCAAGCTGACC
CTGAAGCTCATCTGCACCACCGGCAAGCTGCCCGTGCCCTGGCCCACCCTCGTGACCACCTTCGGCTACG
GCCTGATGTGCTTCGCGCGCTATCCAGACCACATGAAGCAGCACGACTTCTTCAAGTCCGCCATGCCCGA
AGGCTACGTCCAGGAGCGCACCATCTTCTTCAAGGACGACGGCAACTACAAGACCCGCGCCGAGGTGAAG
TTCGAGGGCGACACCCTGGTGAACCGCATCGAGCTGAAGGGCATCGACTTCAAGGAGGACGGCAACATCC
TGGGGCACAAGCTCGAGTACAACTGGAACAGCCACAACGTCTATATCATGGCCGACAAGCAGAAGAACGG
CATCAAGGTGAACTTCAAGATCCGCCACAACATCGAGGACGGCAGCGTGCAGCTCGCCGACCACTACCAG
CAGAACACCCCCATCGGCGACGGCCCCGTGCTGCTGCCCGACAACCACTACCTGAGCACCCAGTCCAAGC
TGAGCAAAGACCCCAACGAGAAGCGCGATCACATGGTCCTGCTGGAGTTCGTGACCGCCGCCGGGATCAC
TCTCGGCATGGACGAGCTGTACAAGTAAGCGGCCGCGACTCTAGATCATAATCAGCCATACCACATTTGT
AGAGGTTTTACTTGCTTTAAAAAACCTCCCACACCTCCCCCTGAACCTGAAACATAAAATGAATGCAATT
GTTGTTGTTAACTTGTTTATTGCAGCTTATAATGGTTACAAATAAAGCAATAGCATCACAAATTTCACAA
ATAAAGCATTTTTTTCACTGCATTCTAGTTGTGGTTTGTCCAAACTCATCAATGTATCTTAAGGCGTAAA
TTGTAAGCGTTAATATTTTGTTAAAATTCGCGTTAAATTTTTGTTAAATCAGCTCATTTTTTAACCAATA
GGCCGAAATCGGCAAAATCCCTTATAAATCAAAAGAATAGACCGAGATAGGGT
[37 nt withheld, positions 2434-2470]
AAAGAACGTGGACTCCAACGTCAAAGG
[49 nt withheld, positions 2498-2546]
T
[91 nt withheld, positions 2548-2638]
G
[124 nt withheld, positions 2640-2763]
CAGGTGGCACTTTTCGGGGAAATGTGCGCGGAACCCCTATTTGTTTATTTTTCTAAATACATTCAAATAT
GTATCCGCTCATGAGACAATAACCCTGATAAATGCTTCAATAATATTGAAAAAGGAAGAGTCCTGAGGCG
GAAAGAACCAGCTGTGGAATGTGTGTCAGTTAGGGTGTGGAAAGTCCCCAGGCTCCCCAGCAGGCAGAAG
TATGCAAAGCATGCATCTCAATTAGTCAGCAACCAGGTGTGGAAAGTCCCCAGGCTCCCCAGCAGGCAGA
AGTATGCAAAGCATGCATCTCAATTAGTCAGCAACCATAGTCCCGCCCCTAACTCCGCCCATCCCGCCCC
TAACTCCGCCCAGTTCCGCCCATTCTCCGCCCCATGGCTGACTAATTTTTTTTATTTATGCAGAGGCCGA
GGCCGCCTCGGCCTCTGAGCTATTCCAGAAGTAGTGAGGAGGCTTTTTTGGAGGCCTAGGCTTTTGCAAA
GATCGATCAAGAGACAGGATGAGGATCGTTTCGCATGATTGAACAAGATGGATTGCACGCAGGTTCTCCG
GCCGCTTGGGTGGAGAGGCTATTCGGCTATGACTGGGCACAACAGACAATCGGCTGCTCTGATGCCGCCG
TGTTCCGGCTGTCAGCGCAGGGGCGCCCGGTTCTTTTTGTCAAGACCGACCTGTCCGGTGCCCTGAATGA
ACTGCAAGACGAGGCAGCGCGGCTATCGTGGCTGGCCACGACGGGCGTTCCTTGCGCAGCTGTGCTCGAC
GTTGTCACTGAAGCGGGAAGGGACTGGCTGCTATTGGGCGAAGTGCCGGGGCAGGATCTCCTGTCATCTC
ACCTTGCTCCTGCCGAGAAAGTATCCATCATGGCTGATGCAATGCGGCGGCTGCATACGCTTGATCCGGC
TACCTGCCCATTCGACCACCAAGCGAAACATCGCATCGAGCGAGCACGTACTCGGATGGAAGCCGGTCTT
GTCGATCAGGATGATCTGGACGAAGAGCATCAGGGGCTCGCGCCAGCCGAACTGTTCGCCAGGCTCAAGG
CGAGCATGCCCGACGGCGAGGATCTCGTCGTGACCCATGGCGATGCCTGCTTGCCGAATATCATGGTGGA
AAATGGCCGCTTTTCTGGATTCATCGACTGTGGCCGGCTGGGTGTGGCGGACCGCTATCAGGACATAGCG
TTGGCTACCCGTGATATTGCTGAAGAGCTTGGCGGCGAATGGGCTGACCGCTTCCTCGTGCTTTACGGTA
TCGCCGCTCCCGATTCGCAGCGCATCGCCTTCTATCGCCTTCTTGACGAGTTCTTCTGAGCGGGACTCTG
GGGTTCGAAATGACCGACCAAGCGACGCCCAACCTGCCATCACGAGATTTCGATTCCACCGCCGCCTTCT
ATGAAAGGTTGGGCTTCGGAATCGTTTTCCGGGACGCCGGCTGGATGATCCTCCAGCGCGGGGATCTCAT
GCTGGAGTTCTTCGCCCACCCTAGGGGGAGGCTAACTGAAACACGGAAGGAGACAATACCGGAAGGAACC
CGCGCTATGACGGCAATAAAAAGACAGAATAAAACGCACGGTGTTGGGTCGTTTGTTCATAAACGCGGGG
TTCGGTCCCAGGGCTGGCACTCTGTCGATACCCCACCGAGACCCCATTGGGGCCAATACGCCCGCGTTTC
TTCCTTTTCCCCACCCCACCCCCCAAGTTCGGGTGAAGGCCCAGGGCTCGCAGCCAACGTCGGGGCGGCA
GGCCCTGCCATAGCCTCAGGTTACTCATATATACTTTAGATTGATTTAAAACTTCATTTTTAATTTAAAA
GGATCTAGGTGAAGATCCTTTTTGATAATCTCATGACCAAAATCCCTTAACGTGAGTTTTCGTTCCACTG
AGCGTCAGACCCCGTAGAAAAGATCAAAGGATCTTCTTGAGATCCTTTTTTTCTGCGCGTAATCTGCTGC
TTGCAAACAAAAAAACCACCGCTACCAGCGGTGGTTTGTTTGCCGGATCAAGAGCTACCAACTCTTTTTC
CGAAGGTAACTGGCTTCAGCAGAGCGCAGATACCAAATACTGTTCTTCTAGTGTAGCCGTAGTTAGGCCA
CCACTTCAAGAACTCTGTAGCACCGCCTACATACCTCGCTCTGCTAATCCTGTTACCAGTGGCTGCTGCC
AGTGGCGATAAGTCGTGTCTTACCGGGTTGGACTCAAGACGATAGTTACCGGATAAGGCGCAGCGGTCGG
GCTGAACGGGGGGTTCGTGCACACAGCCCAGCTTGGAGCGAACGACCTACACCGAACTGAGATACCTACA
GCGTGAGCTATGAGAAAGCGCCACGCTTCCCGAAGGGAGAAAGGCGGACAGGTATCCGGTAAGCGGCAGG
GTCGGAACAGGAGAGCGCACGAGGGAGCTTCCAGGGGGAAACGCCTGGTATCTTTATAGTCCTGTCGGGT
TTCGCCACCTCTGACTTGAGCGTCGATTTTTGTGATGCTCGTCAGGGGGGCGGAGCCTATGGAAAAACGC
CAGCAACGCGGCCTTTTTACGGTTCCTGGCCTTTTGCTGGCCTTTTGCTCACATGTTCTTTCCTGCGTTA
TCCCCTGATTCTGTGGATAACCGTATTACCGCCATGCATTAGTTATTAATAGTAATCAATTACGGGGTCA
TTAGTTCATAGCCCATATATGGAGTTCCG
